Addgene plasmid #203225: His-DERA
Purpose: For protein expression. E. coli 2-deoxy-D-ribose-5-phosphate aldolase. Converts dR5P to G3P and acetaldehyde. Pet28a plasmid, KAN resistant, N-terminal TEV-cleavable 6xHis tag.
Depositing lab: Vern Schramm. Depositing organization: Albert Einstein College of Medicine. Publication: An enzyme-coupled microplate assay for activity and inhibition of hmdUMP hydrolysis by DNPH1. Wagner AG, Eskandari R, Schramm VL. Anal Biochem. 2023 Jul 1;672:115171. doi: 10.1016/j.ab.2023.115171. Epub 2023 May 3. PubMed 37142196.
Backbone
  Vector backbone: pet28a
  Backbone size w/o insert (bp): 5240
  Total vector size (bp): 6058
  Vector type: Bacterial Expression
Growth in bacteria
  Bacterial resistance: Kanamycin, 50 μg/mL
  Growth temperature: 37°C
  Growth strain: DH5alpha
  Copy number: Unknown
Gene/Insert
  Gene/Insert name: deoxyribose aldolase (alt names: DERA; EcDERA)
  Species: Escherichia coli
  Insert size (bp): 819
  Promoter: T7
  Tag / fusion protein: N-terminal TEV cleavable 6xHis tag (N terminal on insert)
  Cloning method: Restriction Enzyme; 5′ cloning site NdeI (unknown if destroyed); 3′ cloning site XhoI (unknown if destroyed)
  Sequencing primers: 5′ TAATACGACTCACTATAGGG; 3′ GCTAGTTATTGCTCAGCGG
Resource information
  A portion of this plasmid was derived from a plasmid made by: Genscript
Terms and licenses: Academic/Nonprofit Terms; Industry Terms: Not Available to Industry
How to cite: His-DERA was a gift from Vern Schramm (Addgene plasmid # 203225 ; http://n2t.net/addgene:203225 ; RRID:Addgene_203225)
