[The description below was written by a language model from this plasmid's Addgene catalogue record and pLannotate feature annotations shown in this document.]
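Description:
His-DERA is a bacterial expression plasmid built on the pET28a backbone for producing recombinant Escherichia coli 2-deoxy-D-ribose-5-phosphate aldolase (DERA, the deoC gene product). The 6,058 bp construct is propagated through a ColE1/pBR322-type origin accompanied by the bom region and the rop gene, and is selected with kanamycin via an aminoglycoside phosphotransferase (KanR) cassette. An f1 phage origin is also present, and the short tetracycline-resistance fragments picked up by the annotation are non-functional remnants of the pBR322-derived backbone.

The deoC coding sequence, recorded as cloned between NdeI and XhoI, sits downstream of a T7 promoter with an adjacent lac operator and the T7 gene 10 ribosome binding site, and is followed by a T7 terminator. The plasmid-borne lacI gene supplies lac repressor, so transcription depends on a host providing T7 RNA polymerase and is relieved by IPTG or lactose. According to the catalogue entry, the enzyme carries an N-terminal 6xHis tag removable with TEV protease, allowing affinity purification followed by tag removal. This tag is not called out in the feature table, although there is unannotated space between the RBS and the deoC feature where it would lie. The table does mark a His-tag fragment downstream of deoC, which is probably the vector's C-terminal His sequence; the record does not say whether it is translated.

DERA reversibly cleaves deoxyribose 5-phosphate into glyceraldehyde 3-phosphate and acetaldehyde. The associated publication describes an enzyme-coupled microplate assay for DNPH1 activity and inhibition, which suggests the purified protein serves as a coupling enzyme there.
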