Features (pLannotate 1.2.2; 19 found; start..end, strand, type, name):
     12..467     +  rep_origin     f1 ori (sequence partly withheld): f1 bacteriophage origin of replication; arrow indicates direction of (+) strand synthesis
    494..551     +  promoter       AmpR promoter (fragment): bla
    560..1375    -  CDS            KanR: aminoglycoside phosphotransferase; aph(3')-Ia; confers resistance to kanamycin in bacteria or G418 (Geneticin®) in eukaryotes
   1497..2085    +  rep_origin     ori: high-copy-number ColE1/pMB1/pBR322/pUC origin of replication
   2271..2413    -  misc_feature   bom: basis of mobility region from pBR322
   2515..2706    -  CDS            rop: Rop protein, which maintains plasmids at low copy number; rop
   2723..3103    +  CDS            YPB1_ECOLX: Protein predicted: Swiss-Prot protein existence level 4. From Escherichia coli.
   3175..3466    -  CDS            TcR (fragment): tetracycline efflux protein; tet; confers resistance to tetracycline
   3481..3502    -  protein_bind   CAP binding site: CAP binding activates transcription in the presence of cAMP. E. coli catabolite activator protein
   3515..4597    -  CDS            lacI: lac repressor; lacI; The lac repressor binds to the lac operator to inhibit transcription in E. coli. This inhibition can be relieved by adding lactose or isopropyl-β-D-thiogalactopyranoside (IPTG).
   4598..4675    -  promoter       lacI promoter: lacI
   4683..4962    -  CDS            TcR (fragment): tetracycline efflux protein; tet; confers resistance to tetracycline
   4984..5002    +  promoter       T7 promoter: promoter for bacteriophage T7 RNA polymerase
   5003..5027    +  protein_bind   lac operator: The lac repressor binds to the lac operator to inhibit transcription in E. coli. This inhibition can be relieved by adding lactose or isopropyl-β-D-thiogalactopyranoside (IPTG). lac repressor encoded by lacI
   5042..5064    +  RBS            RBS: efficient ribosome binding site from bacteriophage T7 gene 10 (Olins and Rangwala, 1989)
   5116..5892    +  CDS            deoC: DEOC_ECOLI - Also known as dra, thyR. Experimental evidence at protein level: Swiss-Prot protein existence level 1. Catalyzes a reversible aldol reaction between acetaldehyde and D-glyceraldehyde 3-phosphate to generate 2-deoxy-D-ribose 5- phosphate (PubMed:11598300, PubMed:17905878, PubMed:6749498). Can also catalyze the double aldol condensation of three acetaldehyde molecules, leading to the formation of 2,4,6-trideoxyhexose (Ref.5). From Escherichia coli (strain K12).
   5902..5919    +  CDS            9xHis (fragment): 9xHis affinity tag
   5929..5978    +  CDS            SET1 (fragment): solubility-enhancement tag derived from T7 phage gene 10B
   5986..6033    +  terminator     T7 terminator: transcription terminator for bacteriophage T7 RNA polymerase
>Addgene plasmid #203225 | His-DERA | addgene full sequence | sequence record 400074 | Addgene NGS Result
TGGCGAATGGG
[124 nt withheld, positions 12-135]
C
[91 nt withheld, positions 137-227]
A
[49 nt withheld, positions 229-277]
CCTTTGACGTTGGAGTCCACGTTCTTT
[37 nt withheld, positions 305-341]
ACCCTATCTCGGTCTATTCTTTTGATTTATAAGGGATTTTGCCGATTTCGGCCTATTGGTTAAAAAATGA
GCTGATTTAACAAAAATTTAACGCGAATTTTAACAAAATATTAACGTTTACAATTTCAGGTGGCACTTTT
CGGGGAAATGTGCGCGGAACCCCTATTTGTTTATTTTTCTAAATACATTCAAATATGTATCCGCTCATGA
ATTAATTCTTAGAAAAACTCATCGAGCATCAAATGAAACTGCAATTTATTCATATCAGGATTATCAATAC
CATATTTTTGAAAAAGCCGTTTCTGTAATGAAGGAGAAAACTCACCGAGGCAGTTCCATAGGATGGCAAG
ATCCTGGTATCGGTCTGCGATTCCGACTCGTCCAACATCAATACAACCTATTAATTTCCCCTCGTCAAAA
ATAAGGTTATCAAGTGAGAAATCACCATGAGTGACGACTGAATCCGGTGAGAATGGCAAAAGTTTATGCA
TTTCTTTCCAGACTTGTTCAACAGGCCAGCCATTACGCTCGTCATCAAAATCACTCGCATCAACCAAACC
GTTATTCATTCGTGATTGCGCCTGAGCGAGACGAAATACGCGATCGCTGTTAAAAGGACAATTACAAACA
GGAATCGAATGCAACCGGCGCAGGAACACTGCCAGCGCATCAACAATATTTTCACCTGAATCAGGATATT
CTTCTAATACCTGGAATGCTGTTTTCCCGGGGATCGCAGTGGTGAGTAACCATGCATCATCAGGAGTACG
GATAAAATGCTTGATGGTCGGAAGAGGCATAAATTCCGTCAGCCAGTTTAGTCTGACCATCTCATCTGTA
ACATCATTGGCAACGCTACCTTTGCCATGTTTCAGAAACAACTCTGGCGCATCGGGCTTCCCATACAATC
GATAGATTGTCGCACCTGATTGCCCGACATTATCGCGAGCCCATTTATACCCATATAAATCAGCATCCAT
GTTGGAATTTAATCGCGGCCTAGAGCAAGACGTTTCCCGTTGAATATGGCTCATAACACCCCTTGTATTA
CTGTTTATGTAAGCAGACAGTTTTATTGTTCATGACCAAAATCCCTTAACGTGAGTTTTCGTTCCACTGA
GCGTCAGACCCCGTAGAAAAGATCAAAGGATCTTCTTGAGATCCTTTTTTTCTGCGCGTAATCTGCTGCT
TGCAAACAAAAAAACCACCGCTACCAGCGGTGGTTTGTTTGCCGGATCAAGAGCTACCAACTCTTTTTCC
GAAGGTAACTGGCTTCAGCAGAGCGCAGATACCAAATACTGTCCTTCTAGTGTAGCCGTAGTTAGGCCAC
CACTTCAAGAACTCTGTAGCACCGCCTACATACCTCGCTCTGCTAATCCTGTTACCAGTGGCTGCTGCCA
GTGGCGATAAGTCGTGTCTTACCGGGTTGGACTCAAGACGATAGTTACCGGATAAGGCGCAGCGGTCGGG
CTGAACGGGGGGTTCGTGCACACAGCCCAGCTTGGAGCGAACGACCTACACCGAACTGAGATACCTACAG
CGTGAGCTATGAGAAAGCGCCACGCTTCCCGAAGGGAGAAAGGCGGACAGGTATCCGGTAAGCGGCAGGG
TCGGAACAGGAGAGCGCACGAGGGAGCTTCCAGGGGGAAACGCCTGGTATCTTTATAGTCCTGTCGGGTT
TCGCCACCTCTGACTTGAGCGTCGATTTTTGTGATGCTCGTCAGGGGGGCGGAGCCTATGGAAAAACGCC
AGCAACGCGGCCTTTTTACGGTTCCTGGCCTTTTGCTGGCCTTTTGCTCACATGTTCTTTCCTGCGTTAT
CCCCTGATTCTGTGGATAACCGTATTACCGCCTTTGAGTGAGCTGATACCGCTCGCCGCAGCCGAACGAC
CGAGCGCAGCGAGTCAGTGAGCGAGGAAGCGGAAGAGCGCCTGATGCGGTATTTTCTCCTTACGCATCTG
TGCGGTATTTCACACCGCATATATGGTGCACTCTCAGTACAATCTGCTCTGATGCCGCATAGTTAAGCCA
GTATACACTCCGCTATCGCTACGTGACTGGGTCATGGCTGCGCCCCGACACCCGCCAACACCCGCTGACG
CGCCCTGACGGGCTTGTCTGCTCCCGGCATCCGCTTACAGACAAGCTGTGACCGTCTCCGGGAGCTGCAT
GTGTCAGAGGTTTTCACCGTCATCACCGAAACGCGCGAGGCAGCTGCGGTAAAGCTCATCAGCGTGGTCG
TGAAGCGATTCACAGATGTCTGCCTGTTCATCCGCGTCCAGCTCGTTGAGTTTCTCCAGAAGCGTTAATG
TCTGGCTTCTGATAAAGCGGGCCATGTTAAGGGCGGTTTTTTCCTGTTTGGTCACTGATGCCTCCGTGTA
AGGGGGATTTCTGTTCATGGGGGTAATGATACCGATGAAACGAGAGAGGATGCTCACGATACGGGTTACT
GATGATGAACATGCCCGGTTACTGGAACGTTGTGAGGGTAAACAACTGGCGGTATGGATGCGGCGGGACC
AGAGAAAAATCACTCAGGGTCAATGCCAGCGCTTCGTTAATACAGATGTAGGTGTTCCACAGGGTAGCCA
GCAGCATCCTGCGATGCAGATCCGGAACATAATGGTGCAGGGCGCTGACTTCCGCGTTTCCAGACTTTAC
GAAACACGGAAACCGAAGACCATTCATGTTGTTGCTCAGGTCGCAGACGTTTTGCAGCAGCAGTCGCTTC
ACGTTCGCTCGCGTATCGGTGATTCATTCTGCTAACCAGTAAGGCAACCCCGCCAGCCTAGCCGGGTCCT
CAACGACAGGAGCACGATCATGCGCACCCGTGGGGCCGCCATGCCGGCGATAATGGCCTGCTTCTCGCCG
AAACGTTTGGTGGCGGGACCAGTGACGAAGGCTTGAGCGAGGGCGTGCAAGATTCCGAATACCGCAAGCG
ACAGGCCGATCATCGTCGCGCTCCAGCGAAAGCGGTCCTCGCCGAAAATGACCCAGAGCGCTGCCGGCAC
CTGTCCTACGAGTTGCATGATAAAGAAGACAGTCATAAGTGCGGCGACGATAGTCATGCCCCGCGCCCAC
CGGAAGGAGCTGACTGGGTTGAAGGCTCTCAAGGGCATCGGTCGAGATCCCGGTGCCTAATGAGTGAGCT
AACTTACATTAATTGCGTTGCGCTCACTGCCCGCTTTCCAGTCGGGAAACCTGTCGTGCCAGCTGCATTA
ATGAATCGGCCAACGCGCGGGGAGAGGCGGTTTGCGTATTGGGCGCCAGGGTGGTTTTTCTTTTCACCAG
TGAGACGGGCAACAGCTGATTGCCCTTCACCGCCTGGCCCTGAGAGAGTTGCAGCAAGCGGTCCACGCTG
GTTTGCCCCAGCAGGCGAAAATCCTGTTTGATGGTGGTTAACGGCGGGATATAACATGAGCTGTCTTCGG
TATCGTCGTATCCCACTACCGAGATATCCGCACCAACGCGCAGCCCGGACTCGGTAATGGCGCGCATTGC
GCCCAGCGCCATCTGATCGTTGGCAACCAGCATCGCAGTGGGAACGATGCCCTCATTCAGCATTTGCATG
GTTTGTTGAAAACCGGACATGGCACTCCAGTCGCCTTCCCGTTCCGCTATCGGCTGAATTTGATTGCGAG
TGAGATATTTATGCCAGCCAGCCAGACGCAGACGCGCCGAGACAGAACTTAATGGGCCCGCTAACAGCGC
GATTTGCTGGTGACCCAATGCGACCAGATGCTCCACGCCCAGTCGCGTACCGTCTTCATGGGAGAAAATA
ATACTGTTGATGGGTGTCTGGTCAGAGACATCAAGAAATAACGCCGGAACATTAGTGCAGGCAGCTTCCA
CAGCAATGGCATCCTGGTCATCCAGCGGATAGTTAATGATCAGCCCACTGACGCGTTGCGCGAGAAGATT
GTGCACCGCCGCTTTACAGGCTTCGACGCCGCTTCGTTCTACCATCGACACCACCACGCTGGCACCCAGT
TGATCGGCGCGAGATTTAATCGCCGCGACAATTTGCGACGGCGCGTGCAGGGCCAGACTGGAGGTGGCAA
CGCCAATCAGCAACGACTGTTTGCCCGCCAGTTGTTGTGCCACGCGGTTGGGAATGTAATTCAGCTCCGC
CATCGCCGCTTCCACTTTTTCCCGCGTTTTCGCAGAAACGTGGCTGGCCTGGTTCACCACGCGGGAAACG
GTCTGATAAGAGACACCGGCATACTCTGCGACATCGTATAACGTTACTGGTTTCACATTCACCACCCTGA
ATTGACTCTCTTCCGGGCGCTATCATGCCATACCGCGAAAGGTTTTGCGCCATTCGATGGTGTCCGGGAT
CTCGACGCTCTCCCTTATGCGACTCCTGCATTAGGAAGCAGCCCAGTAGTAGGTTGAGGCCGTTGAGCAC
CGCCGCCGCAAGGAATGGTGCATGCAAGGAGATGGCGCCCAACAGTCCCCCGGCCACGGGGCCTGCCACC
ATACCCACGCCGAAACAAGCGCTCATGAGCCCGAAGTGGCGAGCCCGATCTTCCCCATCGGTGATGTCGG
CGATATAGGCGCCAGCAACCGCACCTGTGGCGCCGGTGATGCCGGCCACGATGCGTCCGGCGTAGAGGAT
CGAGATCTCGATCCCGCGAAATTAATACGACTCACTATAGGGGAATTGTGAGCGGATAACAATTCCCCTC
TAGAAATAATTTTGTTTAACTTTAAGAAGGAGATATACCCATATGCATCACCACCACCACCACGAGAACC
TGTACTTCCAGAGCATGACCGATCTGAAAGCGAGCAGCCTGCGTGCGCTGAAGCTGATGGATCTGACCAC
CCTGAACGACGATGACACCGACGAAAAAGTGATTGCGCTGTGCCACCAAGCGAAGACCCCGGTTGGTAAC
ACCGCGGCGATCTGCATTTATCCGCGTTTCATCCCGATTGCGCGTAAGACCCTGAAAGAGCAAGGCACCC
CGGAAATCCGTATTGCGACCGTGACCAACTTTCCGCACGGTAACGATGACATCGATATTGCGCTGGCGGA
GACCCGTGCGGCGATTGCGTACGGCGCGGATGAAGTTGACGTGGTTTTCCCGTATCGTGCGCTGATGGCG
GGCAACGAGCAAGTGGGTTTTGACCTGGTTAAGGCGTGCAAAGAAGCGTGCGCGGCGGCGAACGTGCTGC
TGAAAGTTATCATTGAGACCGGTGAACTGAAGGATGAGGCGCTGATCCGTAAAGCGAGCGAAATCAGCAT
TAAGGCGGGCGCGGACTTCATTAAGACCAGCACCGGTAAAGTTGCGGTTAACGCGACCCCGGAGAGCGCG
CGTATCATGATGGAAGTGATTCGTGATATGGGCGTGGAGAAGACCGTTGGTTTTAAGCCGGCGGGTGGCG
TTCGTACCGCGGAGGATGCGCAAAAGTACCTGGCGATCGCGGACGAGCTGTTTGGTGCGGATTGGGCGGA
TGCGCGTCACTATCGTTTTGGTGCGAGCAGCCTGCTGGCGAGCCTGCTGAAAGCGCTGGGTCATGGTGAT
GGCAAGAGCGCGAGCAGCTACTAACTCGAGCACCACCACCACCACCACTGAGATCCGGCTGCTAACAAAG
CCCGAAAGGAAGCTGAGTTGGCTGCTGCCACCGCTGAGCAATAACTAGCATAACCCCTTGGGGCCTCTAA
ACGGGTCTTGAGGGGTTTTTTGCTGAAAGGAGGAACTATATCCGGAT
