>Addgene plasmid #203225 | His-DERA | depositor partial sequence | sequence record 394761 | His-DERA sequence
CATCACCACCACCACCACGAGAACCTGTACTTCCAGAGCATGACCGATCTGAAAGCGAGCAGCCTGCGTG
CGCTGAAGCTGATGGATCTGACCACCCTGAACGACGATGACACCGACGAAAAAGTGATTGCGCTGTGCCA
CCAAGCGAAGACCCCGGTTGGTAACACCGCGGCGATCTGCATTTATCCGCGTTTCATCCCGATTGCGCGT
AAGACCCTGAAAGAGCAAGGCACCCCGGAAATCCGTATTGCGACCGTGACCAACTTTCCGCACGGTAACG
ATGACATCGATATTGCGCTGGCGGAGACCCGTGCGGCGATTGCGTACGGCGCGGATGAAGTTGACGTGGT
TTTCCCGTATCGTGCGCTGATGGCGGGCAACGAGCAAGTGGGTTTTGACCTGGTTAAGGCGTGCAAAGAA
GCGTGCGCGGCGGCGAACGTGCTGCTGAAAGTTATCATTGAGACCGGTGAACTGAAGGATGAGGCGCTGA
TCCGTAAAGCGAGCGAAATCAGCATTAAGGCGGGCGCGGACTTCATTAAGACCAGCACCGGTAAAGTTGC
GGTTAACGCGACCCCGGAGAGCGCGCGTATCATGATGGAAGTGATTCGTGATATGGGCGTGGAGAAGACC
GTTGGTTTTAAGCCGGCGGGTGGCGTTCGTACCGCGGAGGATGCGCAAAAGTACCTGGCGATCGCGGACG
AGCTGTTTGGTGCGGATTGGGCGGATGCGCGTCACTATCGTTTTGGTGCGAGCAGCCTGCTGGCGAGCCT
GCTGAAAGCGCTGGGTCATGGTGATGGCAAGAGCGCGAGCAGCTACTAA
